>Addgene plasmid #120956 | C3m | addgene full sequence | sequence record 235970 | Addgene NGS Result
TGTTCACTGGTGTCGTCCCTATTCTGGTGGAACTGGATGGTGATGTCAACGGTCATAAGTTTTCCGTGCG
TGGCGAGGGTGAAGGTGACGCAACTAATGGTAAACTGACGCTGAAGTTCATCTGTACTACTGGTAAACTG
CCGGTACCTTGGCCGACTCTGGTAACGACGCTGACTTATGGTGTTCAGTGCTTTGCTCGTTATCCGGACC
ATATGAAGCAGCATGACTTCTTCAAGTCCGCCATGCCGGAAGGCTATGTGCAGGAACGCACGATTTCCTT
TAAGGATGACGGCACGTACAAAACGCGTGCGGAAGTGAAATTTGAAGGCGATACCCTGGTAAACCGCATT
GAGCTGAAAGGCATTGACTTTAAAGAAGATGGCAATATCCTGGGCCATAAGCTGGAATACAATTTTAACA
GCCACAATGTTTACATCACCGCCGATAAACAAAAAAATGGCATTAAAGCGAATTTTAAAATTCGCCACAA
CGTGGAGGATGGCAGCGTGCAGCTGGCTGATCACTACCAGCAAAACACTCCAATCGGTGATGGTCCTGTT
CTGCTGCCAGACAATCACTATCTGAGCACGCAAAGCGTTCTGTCTAAAGATCCGAACGAGAAACGCGATC
ATATGGTTCTGCTGGAGTTCGTAACCGCAGCGGGCATCACGCATGGTATGGATGAACTGTACAAATGATG
AAGGTAGAGACCTACTAGTAGCGGCCGCTGCAGGCTTCCTCGCTCACTGACTCGCTGCGCTCGGTCGTTC
GGCTGCGGCGAGCGGTATCAGCTCACTCAAAGGCGGTAATACGGTTATCCACAGAATCAGGGGATAACGC
AGGAAAGAACATGTGAGCAAAAGGCCAGCAAAAGGCCAGGAACCGTAAAAAGGCCGCGTTGCTGGCGTTT
TTCCACAGGCTCCGCCCCCCTGACGAGCATCACAAAAATCGACGCTCAAGTCAGAGGTGGCGAAACCCGA
CAGGACTATAAAGATACCAGGCGTTTCCCCCTGGAAGCTCCCTCGTGCGCTCTCCTGTTCCGACCCTGCC
GCTTACCGGATACCTGTCCGCCTTTCTCCCTTCGGGAAGCGTGGCGCTTTCTCATAGCTCACGCTGTAGG
TATCTCAGTTCGGTGTAGGTCGTTCGCTCCAAGCTGGGCTGTGTGCACGAACCCCCCGTTCAGCCCGACC
GCTGCGCCTTATCCGGTAACTATCGTCTTGAGTCCAACCCGGTAAGACACGACTTATCGCCACTGGCAGC
AGCCACTGGTAACAGGATTAGCAGAGCGAGGTATGTAGGCGGTGCTACAGAGTTCTTGAAGTGGTGGCCT
AACTACGGCTACACTAGAAGAACAGTATTTGGTATCTGCGCTCTGCTGAAGCCAGTTACCTTCGGAAAAA
GAGTTGGTAGCTCTTGATCCGGCAAACAAACCACCGCTGGTAGCGGTGGTTTTTTTGTTTGCAAGCAGCA
GATTACGCGCAGAAAAAAAGGATCTCAAGAAGATCCTTTGATCTTTTCTACGGGGTCTGACGCTCAGTGG
AACGAAAACTCACGTTAAGGGATTTTGGTCATGAGATTATCAAAAAGGATCTTCACCTAGATCCTTTTAA
ATTAAAAATGAAGTTTTAAATCAATCTAAAGTATATATGAGTAAACTTGGTCTGACAGTTACCAATGCTT
AATCAGTGAGGCACCTATCTCAGCGATCTGTCTATTTCGTTCATCCATAGTTGCCTGACTCCCCGTCGTG
TAGATAACTACGATACGGGAGGGCTTACCATCTGGCCCCAGTGCTGCAATGATACCGCGCGACCCACGCT
CACCGGCTCCAGATTTATCAGCAATAAACCAGCCAGCCGGAAGGGCCGAGCGCAGAAGTGGTCCTGCAAC
TTTATCCGCCTCCATCCAGTCTATTAATTGTTGCCGGGAAGCTAGAGTAAGTAGTTCGCCAGTTAATAGT
TTGCGCAACGTTGTTGCCATTGCTACAGGCATCGTGGTGTCACGCTCGTCGTTTGGTATGGCTTCATTCA
GCTCCGGTTCCCAACGATCAAGGCGAGTTACATGATCCCCCATGTTGTGCAAAAAAGCGGTTAGCTCCTT
CGGTCCTCCGATCGTTGTCAGAAGTAAGTTGGCCGCAGTGTTATCACTCATGGTTATGGCAGCACTGCAT
AATTCTCTTACTGTCATGCCATCCGTAAGATGCTTTTCTGTGACTGGTGAGTACTCAACCAAGTCATTCT
GAGAATAGTGTATGCGGCGACCGAGTTGCTCTTGCCCGGCGTCAATACGGGATAATACCGCGCCACATAG
CAGAACTTTAAAAGTGCTCATCATTGGAAAACGTTCTTCGGGGCGAAAACTCTCAAGGATCTTACCGCTG
TTGAGATCCAGTTCGATGTAACCCACTCGTGCACCCAACTGATCTTCAGCATCTTTTACTTTCACCAGCG
TTTCTGGGTGAGCAAAAACAGGAAGGCAAAATGCCGCAAAAAAGGGAATAAGGGCGACACGGAAATGTTG
AATACTCATACTCTTCCTTTTTCAATATTATTGAAGCATTTATCAGGGTTATTGTCTCATGAGCGGATAC
ATATTTGAATGTATTTAGAAAAATAAACAAATAGGGGTTCCGCGCACATTTCCCCGAAAAGTGCCACCTG
ACGTCTAAGAAACCATTATTATCATGACATTAACCTATAAAAATAGGCGTATCACGAGGCAGAATTTCAG
ATAAAAAAAATCCTTAGCTTTCGCTAAGGATGATTTCTGGAATTCGCGGCCGCTTCTAGAGACTAGTGGG
TCTCAAATGCGTAAAGGCGAAGAGC
Features (pLannotate 1.2.2; 7 found; start..end, strand, type, name):
    713..733     +  misc_feature   BioBrick suffix: universal suffix for all parts
    910..1498    -  rep_origin     ori: high-copy-number ColE1/pMB1/pBR322/pUC origin of replication
   1669..2529    -  CDS            AmpR: β-lactamase; bla; confers resistance to ampicillin, carbenicillin, and related antibiotics
   2530..2634    -  promoter       AmpR promoter: bla
   2724..2767    -  terminator     bacterial terminator: putative bacterial transcription terminator
   2770..2791    +  misc_feature   BioBrick prefix: BioBrick prefix for parts that do not start with "ATG"
   2807..695     +  CDS            superfolder GFP (across the origin): GFP variant that folds robustly even when fused to poorly folded proteins (Pédelacq et al., 2006)
