[The description below was written by a language model from this plasmid's Addgene catalogue record and pLannotate feature annotations shown in this document.]
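Description:
C3m is a synthetic-biology part plasmid that stores the coding sequence of superfolder GFP (sfGFP) as a basic "CD" part for MoClo Golden Gate assembly, CD denoting the pair of assembly junctions that define the coding-sequence slot in this scheme. It is built on the DVA destination vector backbone (about 2.1 kb), giving a full plasmid of 2,825 nt. It is maintained in E. coli through a high-copy ColE1/pUC-type origin of replication. Selection is by ampicillin, via a β-lactamase gene driven by its native bla promoter.

The payload is a synthetic insert of roughly 725 bp encoding sfGFP, a GFP variant engineered to fold robustly even when fused to poorly folding partners. The depositor describes it as a slight variant of the published superfolder sequence. In the annotated sequence the sfGFP open reading frame spans the numbering origin of the circular record. It lies between a BioBrick prefix and a BioBrick suffix, with a putative bacterial transcription terminator just upstream of the prefix that probably insulates the part from backbone read-through. No promoter, ribosome binding site or terminator dedicated to sfGFP is annotated, which fits a promoterless storage part rather than an expression construct. The Golden Gate Type IIS recognition sites and overhangs are not listed in the feature table, although the depositor notes that an annotated GenBank file is available separately. The insert was placed in the backbone by Gibson cloning.

The plasmid is meant as a modular reporter coding sequence. In a one-pot Golden Gate reaction it is combined with promoter, 5′ UTR/RBS and terminator parts to build fluorescent reporter transcription units for genetic circuit prototyping.
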