Addgene plasmid #120956: C3m
Purpose: MoClo golden gate assembly CD part for sfGFP (Superfolder green fluorescent protein from DOI: 10.1038/nbt1172; slight variant on https://www.fpbase.org/protein/superfolder-gfp/)
Depositing lab: Richard Murray. Depositing organization: California Institute of Technology.
Backbone
  Vector backbone: DVA
  Backbone size w/o insert (bp): 2100
  Vector type: Synthetic Biology
Growth in bacteria
  Bacterial resistance: Ampicillin, 100 μg/mL
  Growth temperature: 37°C
  Growth strain: JM109
  Copy number: High Copy
Gene/Insert
  Gene/Insert name: sfGFP
  Species: Synthetic
  Insert size (bp): 725
  Cloning method: Gibson Cloning
  Sequencing primers: 5′ AAATAGGCGTATCACGAGGCA; 3′ TTACCGCCTTTGAGTGAGCTG
Terms and licenses: Academic/Nonprofit Terms; Industry Terms: Not Available to Industry
Depositor comments: Please see Supplemental Documents for annotated Genbank file.
How to cite: C3m was a gift from Richard Murray (Addgene plasmid # 120956 ; http://n2t.net/addgene:120956 ; RRID:Addgene_120956)
