>Addgene plasmid #120956 | C3m | depositor partial sequence | sequence record 229966 | insert sequence
AATGCGTAAAGGCGAAGAGCTGTTCACTGGTGTCGTCCCTATTCTGGTGGAACTGGATGGTGATGTCAAC
GGTCATAAGTTTTCCGTGCGTGGCGAGGGTGAAGGTGACGCAACTAATGGTAAACTGACGCTGAAGTTCA
TCTGTACTACTGGTAAACTGCCGGTACCTTGGCCGACTCTGGTAACGACGCTGACTTATGGTGTTCAGTG
CTTTGCTCGTTATCCGGACCATATGAAGCAGCATGACTTCTTCAAGTCCGCCATGCCGGAAGGCTATGTG
CAGGAACGCACGATTTCCTTTAAGGATGACGGCACGTACAAAACGCGTGCGGAAGTGAAATTTGAAGGCG
ATACCCTGGTAAACCGCATTGAGCTGAAAGGCATTGACTTTAAAGAAGATGGCAATATCCTGGGCCATAA
GCTGGAATACAATTTTAACAGCCACAATGTTTACATCACCGCCGATAAACAAAAAAATGGCATTAAAGCG
AATTTTAAAATTCGCCACAACGTGGAGGATGGCAGCGTGCAGCTGGCTGATCACTACCAGCAAAACACTC
CAATCGGTGATGGTCCTGTTCTGCTGCCAGACAATCACTATCTGAGCACGCAAAGCGTTCTGTCTAAAGA
TCCGAACGAGAAACGCGATCATATGGTTCTGCTGGAGTTCGTAACCGCAGCGGGCATCACGCATGGTATG
GATGAACTGTACAAATGATGAAGGT
